Addgene plasmid #80941: pSMVP-Cas9FL-P2A-turboGFP
Purpose: Plasmid that expresses Cas9FL in mammalian cells; co-expresses turboGFP.
Depositing lab: George Church. Depositing organization: Harvard University. Publication: A multifunctional AAV-CRISPR-Cas9 and its host response. Chew WL, Tabebordbar M, Cheng JK, Mali P, Wu EY, Ng AH, Zhu K, Wagers AJ, Church GM. Nat Methods. 2016 Sep 5. doi: 10.1038/nmeth.3993. PubMed 27595405.
Backbone
  Vector backbone: pMAX
  Backbone manufacturer: Lonza
  Backbone size w/o insert (bp): 2900
  Total vector size (bp): 7869
  Vector type: Mammalian Expression, CRISPR, Synthetic Biology
Growth in bacteria
  Bacterial resistance: Kanamycin, 50 μg/mL
  Growth temperature: 37°C
  Growth strain: NEB Stable
  Copy number: Unknown
Gene/Insert
  Gene/Insert name: Cas9FL (alt name: Cas9FL-P2A-turboGFP)
  Species: Synthetic
Terms and licenses: Academic/Nonprofit Terms; Industry Terms: Not Available to Industry
How to cite: pSMVP-Cas9FL-P2A-turboGFP was a gift from George Church (Addgene plasmid # 80941 ; http://n2t.net/addgene:80941 ; RRID:Addgene_80941)
