[The description below was written by a language model from this plasmid's Addgene catalogue record and pLannotate feature annotations shown in this document.]
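Description:
pSMVP-Cas9FL-P2A-turboGFP is a 7,869 bp mammalian expression plasmid built on the Lonza pMAX backbone (about 2.9 kb without insert) and intended for delivering full-length Cas9 together with a green fluorescent marker. It is propagated in E. coli through a high-copy ColE1/pUC-type origin and selected with kanamycin. Resistance comes from the Tn5 aminoglycoside phosphotransferase (NeoR/KanR) gene, which lies next to a fragment annotated as the bla (AmpR) promoter. The feature table shows no dedicated mammalian promoter upstream of this marker, so the record does not support using it for G418 selection in cells.

The payload is a single transcription unit. A short fragment of the SV40 enhancer/early promoter sits ahead of the human CMV immediate-early enhancer and promoter, an arrangement that probably explains the "SMVP" in the name, though the record does not define it. A chimeric β-globin/immunoglobulin intron follows, a part commonly included to improve transcript processing and expression. The open reading frame encodes Streptococcus pyogenes Cas9 ("Cas9FL", listed as a synthetic insert) with an SV40 large T antigen nuclear localization signal at its C-terminal end. This is joined through a P2A ribosome-skipping peptide to turboGFP, which the annotation identifies as the Pontellina plumata-derived ppluGFP2. Cas9 and the fluorescent protein are therefore made from one mRNA as separate polypeptides, and green fluorescence marks the cells expressing the nuclease. An SV40 polyadenylation signal lies downstream of the cassette, and a small attB2 fragment appears to be a cloning remnant.

No guide RNA cassette is annotated, so a guide would have to be supplied separately. The plasmid's stated use is expression of full-length Cas9 in mammalian cells with co-expressed turboGFP, and it was deposited with a study of AAV-CRISPR-Cas9.
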