Features (pLannotate 1.2.2; 14 found; start..end, strand, type, name):
      1..27      -  promoter       AmpR promoter (fragment): bla
     44..65      -  protein_bind   attB2 (fragment): mutant version of attB; recombination site for the Gateway® BP reaction BP Clonase™
     74..165     +  promoter       SV40 promoter (fragment): SV40 enhancer and early promoter
    327..704     +  enhancer       CMV enhancer: human cytomegalovirus immediate early enhancer
    706..905     +  promoter       CMV promoter: human cytomegalovirus (CMV) immediate early promoter
   1000..1132    +  intron         chimeric intron: chimera between introns from human β-globin and immunoglobulin heavy chain genes
   1168..5271    +  CDS            cas9: CAS9_STRP1 - Also known as csn1 From Streptococcus pyogenes serotype M1.
   5308..5328    +  CDS            SV40 NLS: nuclear localization signal of SV40 (simian virus 40) large T antigen
   5362..5418    +  CDS            P2A: 2A peptide from porcine teschovirus-1 polyprotein Eukaryotic ribosomes fail to insert a peptide bond between the Gly and Pro residues, yielding separate polypeptides.
   5419..6084    +  CDS            ppluGFP2: ppluGFP2 is a basic (constitutively fluorescent) green fluorescent protein published in 2004, derived from Pontellina plumata.
   6127..6208    -  polyA_signal   SV40 poly(A) signal: SV40 polyadenylation signal
   6231..6299    -  CDS            large T antigen (fragment): large T antigen from SV40 (simian virus 40)
   6406..6994    -  rep_origin     ori: high-copy-number ColE1/pMB1/pBR322/pUC origin of replication
   7075..7869    -  CDS            NeoR/KanR: aminoglycoside phosphotransferase from Tn5; aph(3')-II (or nptII); confers resistance to neomycin, kanamycin, and G418 (Geneticin®)
>Addgene plasmid #80941 | pSMVP-Cas9FL-P2A-turboGFP | depositor full sequence | sequence record 155833 | Full sequence
AATATTATTGAAGCATTTATCAGGGTTCGTCTCGTCCCTCTAGACCCAGCTTTCTTGTACAAAGTTGGCA
TTATGGAATGTGTGTCAGTTAGGGTGTGGAAAGTCCCCAGGCTCCCCAGCAGGCAGAAGTATGCAAAGCA
TGCATCTCAATTAGTCAGCAACCAGTCCCGGTCTCCTCCCATGCATGTCAATATTGGCCATTAGCCATAT
TATTCATTGGTTATATAGCATAAATCAATATTGGCTATTGGCCATTGCATACGTTGTATCTATATCATAA
TATGTACATTTATATTGGCTCATGTCCAATATGACCGCCATGTTGGCATTGATTATTGACTAGTTATTAA
TAGTAATCAATTACGGGGTCATTAGTTCATAGCCCATATATGGAGTTCCGCGTTACATAACTTACGGTAA
ATGGCCCGCCTGGCTGACCGCCCAACGACCCCCGCCCATTGACGTCAATAATGACGTATGTTCCCATAGT
AACGCCAATAGGGACTTTCCATTGACGTCAATGGGTGGAGTATTTACGGTAAACTGCCCACTTGGCAGTA
CATCAAGTGTATCATATGCCAAGTCCGCCCCCTATTGACGTCAATGACGGTAAATGGCCCGCCTGGCATT
ATGCCCAGTACATGACCTTACGGGACTTTCCTACTTGGCAGTACATCTACGTATTAGTCATCGCTATTAC
CATGGTGATGCGGTTTTGGCAGTACACCAATGGGCGTGGATAGCGGTTTGACTCACGGGGATTTCCAAGT
CTCCACCCCATTGACGTCAATGGGAGTTTGTTTTGGCACCAAAATCAACGGGACTTTCCAAAATGTCGTA
ATAACCCCGCCCCGTTGACGCAAATGGGCGGTAGGCGTGTACGGTGGGAGGTCTATATAAGCAGAGGTCG
TTTAGTGAACCGTCAGATCACTAGTAGCTTTATTGCGGTAGTTTATCACAGTTAAATTGCTAACGCAGTC
AGTGCTCGACTGATCACAGGTAAGTATCAAGGTTACAAGACAGGTTTAAGGAGGCCAATAGAAACTGGGC
TTGTCGAGACAGAGAAGATTCTTGCGTTTCTGATAGGCACCTATTGGTCTTACTGACATCCACTTTGCCT
TTCTCTCCACAGGGGTACCGAAGCCGCTAGCGCTACCGGTCGCCACCATGGACAAGAAGTACTCCATTGG
GCTCGATATCGGCACAAACAGCGTCGGCTGGGCCGTCATTACGGACGAGTACAAGGTGCCGAGCAAAAAA
TTCAAAGTTCTGGGCAATACCGATCGCCACAGCATAAAGAAGAACCTCATTGGCGCCCTCCTGTTCGACT
CCGGGGAAACGGCCGAAGCCACGCGGCTCAAAAGAACAGCACGGCGCAGATATACCCGCAGAAAGAATCG
GATCTGCTACCTGCAGGAGATCTTTAGTAATGAGATGGCTAAGGTGGATGACTCTTTCTTCCATAGGCTG
GAGGAGTCCTTTTTGGTGGAGGAGGATAAAAAGCACGAGCGCCACCCAATCTTTGGCAATATCGTGGACG
AGGTGGCGTACCATGAAAAGTACCCAACCATATATCATCTGAGGAAGAAGCTTGTAGACAGTACTGATAA
GGCTGACTTGCGGTTGATCTATCTCGCGCTGGCGCATATGATCAAATTTCGGGGACACTTCCTCATCGAG
GGGGACCTGAACCCAGACAACAGCGATGTCGACAAACTCTTTATCCAACTGGTTCAGACTTACAATCAGC
TTTTCGAAGAGAACCCGATCAACGCATCCGGAGTTGACGCCAAAGCAATCCTGAGCGCTAGGCTGTCCAA
ATCCCGGCGGCTCGAAAACCTCATCGCACAGCTCCCTGGGGAGAAGAAGAACGGCCTGTTTGGTAATCTT
ATCGCCCTGTCACTCGGGCTGACCCCCAACTTTAAATCTAACTTCGACCTGGCCGAAGATGCCAAGCTTC
AACTGAGCAAAGACACCTACGATGATGATCTCGACAATCTGCTGGCCCAGATCGGCGACCAGTACGCAGA
CCTTTTTTTGGCGGCAAAGAACCTGTCAGACGCCATTCTGCTGAGTGATATTCTGCGAGTGAACACGGAG
ATCACCAAAGCTCCGCTGAGCGCTAGTATGATCAAGCGCTATGATGAGCACCACCAAGACTTGACTTTGC
TGAAGGCCCTTGTCAGACAGCAACTGCCTGAGAAGTACAAGGAAATTTTCTTCGATCAGTCTAAAAATGG
CTACGCCGGATACATTGACGGCGGAGCAAGCCAGGAGGAATTTTACAAATTTATTAAGCCCATCTTGGAA
AAAATGGACGGCACCGAGGAGCTGCTGGTAAAGCTTAACAGAGAAGATCTGTTGCGCAAACAGCGCACTT
TCGACAATGGAAGCATCCCCCACCAGATTCACCTGGGCGAACTGCACGCTATCCTCAGGCGGCAAGAGGA
TTTCTACCCCTTTTTGAAAGATAACAGGGAAAAGATTGAGAAAATCCTCACATTTCGGATACCCTACTAT
GTAGGCCCCCTCGCCCGGGGAAATTCCAGATTCGCGTGGATGACTCGCAAATCAGAAGAGACCATCACTC
CCTGGAACTTCGAGGAAGTCGTGGATAAGGGGGCCTCTGCCCAGTCCTTCATCGAAAGGATGACTAACTT
TGATAAAAATCTGCCTAACGAAAAGGTGCTTCCTAAACACTCTCTGCTGTACGAGTACTTCACAGTTTAT
AACGAGCTCACCAAGGTCAAATACGTCACAGAAGGGATGAGAAAGCCAGCATTCCTGTCTGGAGAGCAGA
AGAAAGCTATCGTGGACCTCCTCTTCAAGACGAACCGGAAAGTTACCGTGAAACAGCTCAAAGAAGACTA
TTTCAAAAAGATTGAATGTTTCGACTCTGTTGAAATCAGCGGAGTGGAGGATCGCTTCAACGCATCCCTG
GGAACGTATCACGATCTCCTGAAAATCATTAAAGACAAGGACTTCCTGGACAATGAGGAGAACGAGGACA
TTCTTGAGGACATTGTCCTCACCCTTACGTTGTTTGAAGATAGGGAGATGATTGAAGAACGCTTGAAAAC
TTACGCTCATCTCTTCGACGACAAAGTCATGAAACAGCTCAAGAGGCGCCGATATACAGGATGGGGGCGG
CTGTCAAGAAAACTGATCAATGGGATCCGAGACAAGCAGAGTGGAAAGACAATCCTGGATTTTCTTAAGT
CCGATGGATTTGCCAACCGGAACTTCATGCAGTTGATCCATGATGACTCTCTCACCTTTAAGGAGGACAT
CCAGAAAGCACAAGTTTCTGGCCAGGGGGACAGTCTTCACGAGCACATCGCTAATCTTGCAGGTAGCCCA
GCTATCAAAAAGGGAATACTGCAGACCGTTAAGGTCGTGGATGAACTCGTCAAAGTAATGGGAAGGCATA
AGCCCGAGAATATCGTTATCGAGATGGCCCGAGAGAACCAAACTACCCAGAAGGGACAGAAGAACAGTAG
GGAAAGGATGAAGAGGATTGAAGAGGGTATAAAAGAACTGGGGTCCCAAATCCTTAAGGAACACCCAGTT
GAAAACACCCAGCTTCAGAATGAGAAGCTCTACCTGTACTACCTGCAGAACGGCAGGGACATGTACGTGG
ATCAGGAACTGGACATCAATCGGCTCTCCGACTACGACGTGGATCATATCGTGCCCCAGTCTTTTCTCAA
AGATGATTCTATTGATAATAAAGTGTTGACAAGATCCGATAAAAATAGAGGGAAGAGTGATAACGTCCCC
TCAGAAGAAGTTGTCAAGAAAATGAAAAATTATTGGCGGCAGCTGCTGAACGCCAAACTGATCACACAAC
GGAAGTTCGATAATCTGACTAAGGCTGAACGAGGTGGCCTGTCTGAGTTGGATAAAGCCGGCTTCATCAA
AAGGCAGCTTGTTGAGACACGCCAGATCACCAAGCACGTGGCCCAAATTCTCGATTCACGCATGAACACC
AAGTACGATGAAAATGACAAACTGATTCGAGAGGTGAAAGTTATTACTCTGAAGTCTAAGCTGGTCTCAG
ATTTCAGAAAGGACTTTCAGTTTTATAAGGTGAGAGAGATCAACAATTACCACCATGCGCATGATGCCTA
CCTGAATGCAGTGGTAGGCACTGCACTTATCAAAAAATATCCCAAGCTTGAATCTGAATTTGTTTACGGA
GACTATAAAGTGTACGATGTTAGGAAAATGATCGCAAAGTCTGAGCAGGAAATAGGCAAGGCCACCGCTA
AGTACTTCTTTTACAGCAATATTATGAATTTTTTCAAGACCGAGATTACACTGGCCAATGGAGAGATTCG
GAAGCGACCACTTATCGAAACAAACGGAGAAACAGGAGAAATCGTGTGGGACAAGGGTAGGGATTTCGCG
ACAGTCCGGAAGGTCCTGTCCATGCCGCAGGTGAACATCGTTAAAAAGACCGAAGTACAGACCGGAGGCT
TCTCCAAGGAAAGTATCCTCCCGAAAAGGAACAGCGACAAGCTGATCGCACGCAAAAAAGATTGGGACCC
CAAGAAATACGGCGGATTCGATTCTCCTACAGTCGCTTACAGTGTACTGGTTGTGGCCAAAGTGGAGAAA
GGGAAGTCTAAAAAACTCAAAAGCGTCAAGGAACTGCTGGGCATCACAATCATGGAGCGATCAAGCTTCG
AAAAAAACCCCATCGACTTTCTCGAGGCGAAAGGATATAAAGAGGTCAAAAAAGACCTCATCATTAAGCT
TCCCAAGTACTCTCTCTTTGAGCTTGAAAACGGCCGGAAACGAATGCTCGCTAGTGCGGGCGAGCTGCAG
AAAGGTAACGAGCTGGCACTGCCCTCTAAATACGTTAATTTCTTGTATCTGGCCAGCCACTATGAAAAGC
TCAAAGGGTCTCCCGAAGATAATGAGCAGAAGCAGCTGTTCGTGGAACAACACAAACACTACCTTGATGA
GATCATCGAGCAAATAAGCGAATTCTCCAAAAGAGTGATCCTCGCCGACGCTAACCTCGATAAGGTGCTT
TCTGCTTACAATAAGCACAGGGATAAGCCCATCAGGGAGCAGGCAGAAAACATTATCCACTTGTTTACTC
TGACCAACTTGGGCGCGCCTGCAGCCTTCAAGTACTTCGACACCACCATAGACAGAAAGCGGTACACCTC
TACAAAGGAGGTCCTGGACGCCACACTGATTCATCAGTCAATTACGGGGCTCTATGAAACAAGAATCGAC
CTCTCTCAGCTCGGTGGAGACAGCAGGGCTGACCCCAAGAAGAAGAGGAAGGTGGATCCAAAAAAGAAGA
GGAAGGTAGATCCCAAGAAAAAAAGAAAAGTCGGATCCGGAGCCACGAACTTCTCTCTGTTAAAGCAAGC
AGGGGACGTGGAAGAAAACCCCGGTCCTATGCCCGCCATGAAGATCGAGTGCCGCATCACCGGCACCCTG
AACGGCGTGGAGTTCGAGCTGGTGGGCGGCGGAGAGGGCACCCCCGAGCAGGGCCGCATGACCAACAAGA
TGAAGAGCACCAAAGGCGCCCTGACCTTCAGCCCCTACCTGCTGAGCCACGTGATGGGCTACGGCTTCTA
CCACTTCGGCACCTACCCCAGCGGCTACGAGAACCCCTTCCTGCACGCCATCAACAACGGCGGCTACACC
AACACCCGCATCGAGAAGTACGAGGACGGCGGCGTGCTGCACGTGAGCTTCAGCTACCGCTACGAGGCCG
GCCGCGTGATCGGCGACTTCAAGGTGGTGGGCACCGGCTTCCCCGAGGACAGCGTGATCTTCACCGACAA
GATCATCCGCAGCAACGCCACCGTGGAGCACCTGCACCCCATGGGCGATAACGTGCTGGTGGGCAGCTTC
GCCCGCACCTTCAGCCTGCGCGACGGCGGCTACTACAGCTTCGTGGTGGACAGCCACATGCACTTCAAGA
GCGCCATCCACCCCAGCATCCTGCAGAACGGGGGCCCCATGTTCGCCTTCCGCCGCGTGGAGGAGCTGCA
CAGCAACACCGAGCTGGGCATCGTGGAGTACCAGCACGCCTTCAAGACCCCCATCGCCTTCGCCAGATCT
CGAGCTCGATGAGTTTGGACAAACCACAACTAGAATGCAGTGAAAAAAATGCTTTATTTGTGAAATTTGT
GATGCTATTGCTTTATTTGTAACCATTATAAGCTGCAATAAACAAGTTAACAACAACAATTGCATTCATT
TTATGTTTCAGGTTCAGGGGGAGGTGTGGGAGGTTTTTTAAAGCAAGTAAAACCTCTACAAATGTGGTAC
TTAAGAGGGGGAGACCAAAGGGCGAGACGTTAAGGCCTCACGTGACATGTGAGCAAAAGGCCAGCAAAAG
GCCAGGAACCGTAAAAAGGCCGCGTTGCTGGCGTTTTTCCATAGGCTCCGCCCCCCTGACGAGCATCACA
AAAATCGACGCTCAAGTCAGAGGTGGCGAAACCCGACAGGACTATAAAGATACCAGGCGTTTCCCCCTGG
AAGCTCCCTCGTGCGCTCTCCTGTTCCGACCCTGCCGCTTACGGGATACCTGTCCGCCTTTCTCCCTTCG
GGAAGCGTGGCGCTTTCTCATAGCTCACGCTGTAGGTATCTCAGTTCGGTGTAGGTCGTTCGCTCCAAGC
TGGGCTGTGTGCACGAACCCCCCGTTCAGCCCGACCGCTGCGCCTTATCCGGTAACTATCGTCTTGAGTC
CAACCCGGTAAGACACGACTTATCGCCACTGGCAGCAGCCACTGGTAACAGGATTAGCAGAGCGAGGTAT
GTAGGCGGTGCTACAGAGTTCTTGAAGTGGTGGCCTAACTACGGCTACACTAGAAGAACAGTATTTGGTA
TCTGCGCTCTGCTGAAGCCAGTTACCTTCGGAAAAAGAGTTGGTAGCTCTTGATCCGGCAAACAAACCAC
CGCTGGTAGCGGTGGTTTTTTTGTTTGCAAGCAGCAGATTACGCGCAGAAAAAAAGGATCTCAAGAAGAT
CCTTTGATCTTTTCTACGGGGTCTGACGCTCAGTGGAACGAAAACTCACGTTAAGGGATTTTGGTCATGC
CGTCTCAGAAGAACTCGTCAAGAAGGCGATAGAAGGCGATGCGCTGCGAATCGGGAGCGGCGATACCGTA
AAGCACGAGGAAGCGGTCAGCCCATTCGCCGCCAAGCTCTTCAGCAATATCACGGGTAGCCAACGCTATG
TCCTGATAGCGGTCCGCCACACCCAGCCGGCCACAGTCGATGAATCCAGAAAAGCGGCCATTTTCCACCA
TGATATTCGGCAAGCAGGCATCGCCATGGGTCACGACGAGATCCTCGCCGTCGGGCATGCTCGCCTTGAG
CCTGGCGAACAGTTCGGCTGGCGCGAGCCCCTGATGCTCTTCGTCCAGATCATCCTGATCGACAAGACCG
GCTTCCATCCGAGTACGTGCTCGCTCGATGCGATGTTTCGCTTGGTGGTCGAATGGGCAGGTAGCCGGAT
CAAGCGTATGCAGCCGCCGCATTGCATCAGCCATGATGGATACTTTCTCGGCAGGAGCAAGGTGAGATGA
CAGGAGATCCTGCCCCGGCACTTCGCCCAATAGCAGCCAGTCCCTTCCCGCTTCAGTGACAACGTCGAGC
ACAGCTGCGCAAGGAACGCCCGTCGTGGCCAGCCACGATAGCCGCGCTGCCTCGTCTTGCAGTTCATTCA
GGGCACCGGACAGGTCGGTCTTGACAAAAAGAACCGGGCGCCCCTGCGCTGACAGCCGGAACACGGCGGC
ATCAGAGCAGCCGATTGTCTGTTGTGCCCAGTCATAGCCGAATAGCCTCTCCACCCAAGCGGCCGGAGAA
CCTGCGTGCAATCCATCTTGTTCAATCAT
