>Addgene plasmid #80941 | pSMVP-Cas9FL-P2A-turboGFP | addgene partial sequence | sequence record 158701 | chim-int-F 5'-TCTTACTGACATCCACTTTGCC-3'
AGCCGCTAGCGCTACCGGTCGCCACCATGGACAAGAAGTACTCCATTGGGCTCGATATCGGCACAAACAG
CGTCGGCTGGGCCGTCATTACGGACGAGTACAAGGTGCCGAGCAAAAAATTCAAAGTTCTGGGCAATACC
GATCGCCACAGCATAAAGAAGAACCTCATTGGCGCCCTCCTGTTCGACTCCGGGGAAACGGCCGAAGCCA
CGCGGCTCAAAAGAACAGCACGGCGCAGATATACCCGCAGAAAGAATCGGATCTGCTACCTGCAGGAGAT
CTTTAGTAATGAGATGGCTAAGGTGGATGACTCTTTCTTCCATAGGCTGGAGGAGTCCTTTTTGGTGGAG
GAGGATAAAAAGCACGAGCGCCACCCAATCTTTGGCAATATCGTGGACGAGGTGGCGTACCATGAAAAGT
ACCCAACCATATATCATCTGAGGAAGAAGCTTGTAGACAGTACTGATAAGGCTGACTTGCGGTTGATCTA
TCTCGCGCTGGCGCATATGATCAAATTTCGGGGACACTTCCTCATCGAGGGGGACCTGAACCCAGACAAC
AGCGATGTCGACAAACTCTTTATCCAACTGGTTCAGACTTACAATCAGCTTTTCGAAGAGAACCCGATCA
ACGCATCCGGAGTTGACGCCAAAGCAATCCTGAGCGCTAGGCTGTCCAAATCCCGGCGGCTCGAAAACCT
CATCGCACAGCTCCCTGGGGAGAAGAAGAACGGCCTGTTTGGTAATCTTATCGCCCTGTCACTCGGGCTG
ACCCCCAACTTTAAATCTAACTTCGAC
