>Addgene plasmid #80941 | pSMVP-Cas9FL-P2A-turboGFP | addgene partial sequence | sequence record 158702 | EBV-rev 5'-GTGGTTTGTCCAAACTCATC-3'
GGCGTGCTGGTACTCCACGATGCCCAGCTCGGTGTTGCTGTGCAGCTCCTCCACGCGGCGGAAGGCGAAC
ATGGGGCCCCCGTTCTGCAGGATGCTGGGGTGGATGGCGCTCTTGAAGTGCATGTGGCTGTCCACCACGA
AGCTGTAGTAGCCGCCGTCGCGCAGGCTGAAGGTGCGGGCGAAGCTGCCCACCAGCACGTTATCGCCCAT
GGGGTGCAGGTGCTCCACGGTGGCGTTGCTGCGGATGATCTTGTCGGTGAAGATCACGCTGTCCTCGGGG
AAGCCGGTGCCCACCACCTTGAAGTCGCCGATCACGCGGCCGGCCTCGTAGCGGTAGCTGAAGCTCACGT
GCAGCACGCCGCCGTCCTCGTACTTCTCGATGCGGGTGTTGGTGTAGCCGCCGTTGTTGATGGCGTGCAG
GAAGGGGTTCTCGTAGCCGCTGGGGTAGGTGCCGAAGTGGTAGAAGCCGTAGCCCATCACGTGGCTCAGC
AGGTAGGGGCTGAAGGTCAGGGCGCCTTTGGTGCTCTTCATCTTGTTGGTCATGCGGCCCTGCTCGGGGG
TGCCCTCTCCGCCGCCCACCAGCTCGAACTCCACGCCGTTCAGGGTGCCGGTGATGCGGCACTCGATCTT
CATGGCGGGCATAGGACCGGGGTTTTCTTCCACGTCCCCTGCTTGCTTTAACAGAGAGAAGTTCGTGGCT
CCGGATCCGACTTTTCTTTTTTTCTTGGGATCTACCTTCCTCTTCTTTTTTGGATCCACCTTCCTCTTCT
TCTTGGGGTCAGCCCTGCTGTCTCCACCGAGCTGAGAGAGGTCGATTCTTGTTTCATAGAGCCCCGTAAT
TGACTGATGA
